>Addgene plasmid #123277 | pCEP4-BG505.DS-SOSIP.4mut-gp160 | depositor full sequence | sequence record 235241 | pCEP4-BG505.DS-SOSIP.4mut-gp160 sequence 12754 bps
GCCACCATGCCAATGGGCTCCCTTCAGCCCTTGGCTACCCTGTACCTTCTTGGGATGTTGGTCGCATCTG
TGCTTGCCGCAGAAAACTTGTGGGTAACTGTCTACTATGGAGTACCCGTTTGGAAAGACGCAGAAACAAC
GCTTTTTTGCGCATCCGACGCGAAGGCATACGAAACGGAAAAGCACAATGTTTGGGCAACGCATGCCTGC
GTCCCGACAGACCCAAATCCTCAGGAGATTCACCTTGAGAATGTAACAGAGGAATTCAACATGTGGAAGA
ATAACATGGTAGAACAAATGCATACGGATATTATCAGTCTTTGGGACCAGAGCCTTAAACCTTGCGTTAA
ACTTACGCCCCTCTGCGTAACTCTGCAATGTACTAACGTAACGAATAACATTACGGACGACATGCGCGGC
GAAATGAAGAATTGCAGCTTTAATATGACAACGGAGTTGCGAGATAAAAAGCAGAAGGTGTACAGCCTCT
TCTACAGGCTTGACGTTGTGCAAATAAACGAAAACCAGGGGAACAGGAGCAATAACTCCAATAAAGAATA
CAGATTGATCAACTGTAACACTAGCGCATGTACCCAGGCCTGCCCGAAGGTGTCATTTGAGCCGATTCCT
ATACACTATTGCGCCCCGGCAGGGTTTGCGATCTTGAAATGCAAGGATAAGAAGTTTAATGGAACTGGTC
CCTGTCCCAGTGTGAGTACGGTTCAGTGTACCCACGGCATAAAGCCAGTGGTATCCACTCAGCTTCTCCT
CAATGGCAGCCTCGCAGAGGAAGAGGTCATGATACGGAGTGAGAATATTACTAACAATGCCAAGAATATC
TTGGTCCAATTTAATACCCCCGTCCAGATTAATTGTACCCGACCTATGAATATGACCAGAAAATCCATTC
GCATCGGACCAGGTCAGGCGTTCTATGCCCTGGGAGATATAATAGGTGACATCCGACAGGCGCATTGCAA
TGTAAGCAAGGCCACATGGAATGAGACTCTGGGTAAAGTTGTCAAGCAGCTCAGGAAGCATTTCGGGAAC
AATACCATCATCCGATTTGCGAACAGTAGTGGGGGTGATCTTGAAGTAACTACACATTCATTTAACTGCG
GCGGGGAGTTTTTTTATTGTAACACATCCGGGTTGTTCAACTCCACTTGGATATCTAACACTAGTGTTCA
GGGATCAAACTCCACAGGATCAAACGATAGTATAACACTTCCTTGTCGCATCAAACAGATTATCAACATG
TGGCAGCGAATCGGCCAGTGCATGTACGCCCCGCCTATCCAGGGAGTAATACGGTGCGTAAGCAACATAA
CGGGCCTTATACTTACGCGCGATGGAGGCAGCACTAATTCTACCACTGAGACGTTCCGGCCTGGCGGTGG
GGACATGCGAGACAACTGGCGGTCTGAGTTGTACAAGTACAAAGTGGTTAAAATCGAACCCCTGGGTGTC
GCCCCAACGAGATGTAAACGACGGGTAGTGGGAAGGAGGAGAAGGCGACGGGCGGTCGGCATTGGGGCCG
TTTTCTTGGGTTTTCTGGGGGCGGCTGGGAGCACTATGGGAGCAGCTAGTATGACCCTGACCGTACAGGC
GAGGAACCTCCTGTCCGGTATAGTGCAACAACAGTCAAACCTTCTTAGGGCTCCTGAGGCGCAGCAACAT
CTCCTTAAGTTGACTGTCTGGGGCATAAAGCAACTCCAAGCGCGGGTTCTCGCGGTGGAAAGATACCTTA
GGGACCAACAACTTTTGGGGATTTGGGGTTGTTCAGGCAAACTCATCTGTTGCACTAACGTTCCTTGGAA
CTCCTCATGGTCTAACCGAAATCTCTCCGAGATCTGGGATAATATGACATGGTTGCAGTGGGATAAGGAG
ATTAGCAATTACACTCAAATAATCTATGGGCTCCTGGAGGAAAGCCAGAATCAGCAGGAGAAGAATGAAC
AGGATCTTCTGGCCCTTGATAAGTGGGCAAGTCTTTGGAATTGGTTCGACATTTCAAATTGGCTTTGGTA
TATAAAGATATTTATAATGATTGTCGGGGGTTTGATAGGTTTGAGGATTGTGTTTGCTGTGCTGTCTGTT
ATCCACAGGGTTAGGCAGGGGTATAGTCCGCTCTCTTTTCAAACCCATACCCCCAACCCCAGGGGATTGG
ACCGACCCGAGCGGATTGAGGAGGAAGACGGTGAACAGGACCGGGGCAGAAGTACCCGCCTTGTTAGCGG
GTTTCTGGCTCTGGCGTGGGACGACTTGCGGAGCCTTTGCCTCTTCTGCTACCATCGCCTCAGAGATTTT
ATCTTGATCGCTGCCAGAATAGTAGAATTGTTGGGCCACAGCTCCCTCAAAGGTTTGAGACTTGGATGGG
AAGGTCTTAAATACCTGTGGAATTTGCTGGCTTACTGGGGTAGGGAGCTGAAGATTTCTGCCATTAACTT
GTTCGACACAATAGCTATTGCAGTTGCGGAGTGGACTGACAGAGTCATAGAAATAGGCCAAAGATTGTGT
CGGGCGTTTCTCCACATTCCACGGCGGATTAGGCAAGGACTTGAACGGGCCCTCCTTTAGTAACTCGAGG
CCGGCAAGGCCGGATCCAGACATGATAAGATACATTGATGAGTTTGGACAAACCACAACTAGAATGCAGT
GAAAAAAATGCTTTATTTGTGAAATTTGTGATGCTATTGCTTTATTTGTAACCATTATAAGCTGCAATAA
ACAAGTTAACAACAACAATTGCATTCATTTTATGTTTCAGGTTCAGGGGGAGGTGTGGGAGGTTTTTTAA
AGCAAGTAAAACCTCTACAAATGTGGTATGGCTGATTATGATCCGGCTGCCTCGCGCGTTTCGGTGATGA
CGGTGAAAACCTCTGACACATGCAGCTCCCGGAGACGGTCACAGCTTGTCTGTAAGCGGATGCCGGGAGC
AGACAAGCCCGTCAGGGCGCGTCAGCGGGTGTTGGCGGGTGTCGGGGCGCAGCCATGAGGTCGACTCTAG
AGGATCGATCCCCGCCCCGGACGAACTAAACCTGACTACGACATCTCTGCCCCTTCTTCGCGGGGCAGTG
CATGTAATCCCTTCAGTTGGTTGGTACAACTTGCCAACTGGGCCCTGTTCCACATGTGACACGGGGGGGG
ACCAAACACAAAGGGGTTCTCTGACTGTAGTTGACATCCTTATAAATGGATGTGCACATTTGCCAACACT
GAGTGGCTTTCATCCTGGAGCAGACTTTGCAGTCTGTGGACTGCAACACAACATTGCCTTTATGTGTAAC
TCTTGGCTGAAGCTCTTACACCAATGCTGGGGGACATGTACCTCCCAGGGGCCCAGGAAGACTACGGGAG
GCTACACCAACGTCAATCAGAGGGGCCTGTGTAGCTACCGATAAGCGGACCCTCAAGAGGGCATTAGCAA
TAGTGTTTATAAGGCCCCCTTGTTAACCCTAAACGGGTAGCATATGCTTCCCGGGTAGTAGTATATACTA
TCCAGACTAACCCTAATTCAATAGCATATGTTACCCAACGGGAAGCATATGCTATCGAATTAGGGTTAGT
AAAAGGGTCCTAAGGAACAGCGATATCTCCCACCCCATGAGCTGTCACGGTTTTATTTACATGGGGTCAG
GATTCCACGAGGGTAGTGAACCATTTTAGTCACAAGGGCAGTGGCTGAAGATCAAGGAGCGGGCAGTGAA
CTCTCCTGAATCTTCGCCTGCTTCTTCATTCTCCTTCGTTTAGCTAATAGAATAACTGCTGAGTTGTGAA
CAGTAAGGTGTATGTGAGGTGCTCGAAAACAAGGTTTCAGGTGACGCCCCCAGAATAAAATTTGGACGGG
GGGTTCAGTGGTGGCATTGTGCTATGACACCAATATAACCCTCACAAACCCCTTGGGCAATAAATACTAG
TGTAGGAATGAAACATTCTGAATATCTTTAACAATAGAAATCCATGGGGTGGGGACAAGCCGTAAAGACT
GGATGTCCATCTCACACGAATTTATGGCTATGGGCAACACATAATCCTAGTGCAATATGATACTGGGGTT
ATTAAGATGTGTCCCAGGCAGGGACCAAGACAGGTGAACCATGTTGTTACACTCTATTTGTAACAAGGGG
AAAGAGAGTGGACGCCGACAGCAGCGGACTCCACTGGTTGTCTCTAACACCCCCGAAAATTAAACGGGGC
TCCACGCCAATGGGGCCCATAAACAAAGACAAGTGGCCACTCTTTTTTTTGAAATTGTGGAGTGGGGGCA
CGCGTCAGCCCCCACACGCCGCCCTGCGGTTTTGGACTGTAAAATAAGGGTGTAATAACTTGGCTGATTG
TAACCCCGCTAACCACTGCGGTCAAACCACTTGCCCACAAAACCACTAATGGCACCCCGGGGAATACCTG
CATAAGTAGGTGGGCGGGCCAAGATAGGGGCGCGATTGCTGCGATCTGGAGGACAAATTACACACACTTG
CGCCTGAGCGCCAAGCACAGGGTTGTTGGTCCTCATATTCACGAGGTCGCTGAGAGCACGGTGGGCTAAT
GTTGCCATGGGTAGCATATACTACCCAAATATCTGGATAGCATATGCTATCCTAATCTATATCTGGGTAG
CATAGGCTATCCTAATCTATATCTGGGTAGCATATGCTATCCTAATCTATATCTGGGTAGTATATGCTAT
CCTAATTTATATCTGGGTAGCATAGGCTATCCTAATCTATATCTGGGTAGCATATGCTATCCTAATCTAT
ATCTGGGTAGTATATGCTATCCTAATCTGTATCCGGGTAGCATATGCTATCCTAATAGAGATTAGGGTAG
TATATGCTATCCTAATTTATATCTGGGTAGCATATACTACCCAAATATCTGGATAGCATATGCTATCCTA
ATCTATATCTGGGTAGCATATGCTATCCTAATCTATATCTGGGTAGCATAGGCTATCCTAATCTATATCT
GGGTAGCATATGCTATCCTAATCTATATCTGGGTAGTATATGCTATCCTAATTTATATCTGGGTAGCATA
GGCTATCCTAATCTATATCTGGGTAGCATATGCTATCCTAATCTATATCTGGGTAGTATATGCTATCCTA
ATCTGTATCCGGGTAGCATATGCTATCCTCATGCATATACAGTCAGCATATGATACCCAGTAGTAGAGTG
GGAGTGCTATCCTTTGCATATGCCGCCACCTCCCAAGGGGGCGTGAATTTTCGCTGCTTGTCCTTTTCCT
GCTGGTTGCTCCCATTCTTAGGTGAATTTAAGGAGGCCAGGCTAAAGCCGTCGCATGTCTGATTGCTCAC
CAGGTAAATGTCGCTAATGTTTTCCAACGCGAGAAGGTGTTGAGCGCGGAGCTGAGTGACGTGACAACAT
GGGTATGCCCAATTGCCCCATGTTGGGAGGACGAAAATGGTGACAAGACAGATGGCCAGAAATACACCAA
CAGCACGCATGATGTCTACTGGGGATTTATTCTTTAGTGCGGGGGAATACACGGCTTTTAATACGATTGA
GGGCGTCTCCTAACAAGTTACATCACTCCTGCCCTTCCTCACCCTCATCTCCATCACCTCCTTCATCTCC
GTCATCTCCGTCATCACCCTCCGCGGCAGCCCCTTCCACCATAGGTGGAAACCAGGGAGGCAAATCTACT
CCATCGTCAAAGCTGCACACAGTCACCCTGATATTGCAGGTAGGAGCGGGCTTTGTCATAACAAGGTCCT
TAATCGCATCCTTCAAAACCTCAGCAAATATATGAGTTTGTAAAAAGACCATGAAATAACAGACAATGGA
CTCCCTTAGCGGGCCAGGTTGTGGGCCGGGTCCAGGGGCCATTCCAAAGGGGAGACGACTCAATGGTGTA
AGACGACATTGTGGAATAGCAAGGGCAGTTCCTCGCCTTAGGTTGTAAAGGGAGGTCTTACTACCTCCAT
ATACGAACACACCGGCGACCCAAGTTCCTTCGTCGGTAGTCCTTTCTACGTGACTCCTAGCCAGGAGAGC
TCTTAAACCTTCTGCAATGTTCTCAAATTTCGGGTTGGAACCTCCTTGACCACGATGCTTTCCAAACCAC
CCTCCTTTTTTGCGCCTGCCTCCATCACCCTGACCCCGGGGTCCAGTGCTTGGGCCTTCTCCTGGGTCAT
CTGCGGGGCCCTGCTCTATCGCTCCCGGGGGCACGTCAGGCTCACCATCTGGGCCACCTTCTTGGTGGTA
TTCAAAATAATCGGCTTCCCCTACAGGGTGGAAAAATGGCCTTCTACCTGGAGGGGGCCTGCGCGGTGGA
GACCCGGATGATGATGACTGACTACTGGGACTCCTGGGCCTCTTTTCTCCACGTCCACGACCTCTCCCCC
TGGCTCTTTCACGACTTCCCCCCCTGGCTCTTTCACGTCCTCTACCCCGGCGGCCTCCACTACCTCCTCG
ACCCCGGCCTCCACTACCTCCTCGACCCCGGCCTCCACTGCCTCCTCGACCCCGGCCTCCACCTCCTGCT
CCTGCCCCTCCTGCTCCTGCCCCTCCTCCTGCTCCTGCCCCTCCTGCCCCTCCTGCTCCTGCCCCTCCTG
CCCCTCCTGCTCCTGCCCCTCCTGCCCCTCCTGCTCCTGCCCCTCCTGCCCCTCCTCCTGCTCCTGCCCC
TCCTGCCCCTCCTCCTGCTCCTGCCCCTCCTGCCCCTCCTGCTCCTGCCCCTCCTGCCCCTCCTGCTCCT
GCCCCTCCTGCCCCTCCTGCTCCTGCCCCTCCTGCTCCTGCCCCTCCTGCTCCTGCCCCTCCTGCTCCTG
CCCCTCCTGCCCCTCCTGCCCCTCCTCCTGCTCCTGCCCCTCCTGCTCCTGCCCCTCCTGCCCCTCCTGC
CCCTCCTGCTCCTGCCCCTCCTCCTGCTCCTGCCCCTCCTGCCCCTCCTGCCCCTCCTCCTGCTCCTGCC
CCTCCTGCCCCTCCTCCTGCTCCTGCCCCTCCTCCTGCTCCTGCCCCTCCTGCCCCTCCTGCCCCTCCTC
CTGCTCCTGCCCCTCCTGCCCCTCCTCCTGCTCCTGCCCCTCCTCCTGCTCCTGCCCCTCCTGCCCCTCC
TGCCCCTCCTCCTGCTCCTGCCCCTCCTCCTGCTCCTGCCCCTCCTGCCCCTCCTGCCCCTCCTGCCCCT
CCTCCTGCTCCTGCCCCTCCTCCTGCTCCTGCCCCTCCTGCTCCTGCCCCTCCCGCTCCTGCTCCTGCTC
CTGTTCCACCGTGGGTCCCTTTGCAGCCAATGCAACTTGGACGTTTTTGGGGTCTCCGGACACCATCTCT
ATGTCTTGGCCCTGATCCTGAGCCGCCCGGGGCTCCTGGTCTTCCGCCTCCTCGTCCTCGTCCTCTTCCC
CGTCCTCGTCCATGGTTATCACCCCCTCTTCTTTGAGGTCCACTGCCGCCGGAGCCTTCTGGTCCAGATG
TGTCTCCCTTCTCTCCTAGGCCATTTCCAGGTCCTGTACCTGGCCCCTCGTCAGACATGATTCACACTAA
AAGAGATCAATAGACATCTTTATTAGACGACGCTCAGTGAATACAGGGAGTGCAGACTCCTGCCCCCTCC
AACAGCCCCCCCACCCTCATCCCCTTCATGGTCGCTGTCAGACAGATCCAGGTCTGAAAATTCCCCATCC
TCCGAACCATCCTCGTCCTCATCACCAATTACTCGCAGCCCGGAAAACTCCCGCTGAACATCCTCAAGAT
TTGCGTCCTGAGCCTCAAGCCAGGCCTCAAATTCCTCGTCCCCCTTTTTGCTGGACGGTAGGGATGGGGA
TTCTCGGGACCCCTCCTCTTCCTCTTCAAGGTCACCAGACAGAGATGCTACTGGGGCAACGGAAGAAAAG
CTGGGTGCGGCCTGTGAGGATCAGCTTATCGATGATAAGCTGTCAAACATGAGAATTCTTGAAGACGAAA
GGGCCTCGTGATACGCCTATTTTTATAGGTTAATGTCATGATAATAATGGTTTCTTAGACGTCAGGTGGC
ACTTTTCGGGGAAATGTGCGCGGAACCCCTATTTGTTTATTTTTCTAAATACATTCAAATATGTATCCGC
TCATGAGACAATAACCCTGATAAATGCTTCAATAATATTGAAAAAGGAAGAGTATGAGTATTCAACATTT
CCGTGTCGCCCTTATTCCCTTTTTTGCGGCATTTTGCCTTCCTGTTTTTGCTCACCCAGAAACGCTGGTG
AAAGTAAAAGATGCTGAAGATCAGTTGGGTGCACGAGTGGGTTACATCGAACTGGATCTCAACAGCGGTA
AGATCCTTGAGAGTTTTCGCCCCGAAGAACGTTTTCCAATGATGAGCACTTTTAAAGTTCTGCTATGTGG
CGCGGTATTATCCCGTGTTGACGCCGGGCAAGAGCAACTCGGTCGCCGCATACACTATTCTCAGAATGAC
TTGGTTGAGTACTCACCAGTCACAGAAAAGCATCTTACGGATGGCATGACAGTAAGAGAATTATGCAGTG
CTGCCATAACCATGAGTGATAACACTGCGGCCAACTTACTTCTGACAACGATCGGAGGACCGAAGGAGCT
AACCGCTTTTTTGCACAACATGGGGGATCATGTAACTCGCCTTGATCGTTGGGAACCGGAGCTGAATGAA
GCCATACCAAACGACGAGCGTGACACCACGATGCCTGCAGCAATGGCAACAACGTTGCGCAAACTATTAA
CTGGCGAACTACTTACTCTAGCTTCCCGGCAACAATTAATAGACTGGATGGAGGCGGATAAAGTTGCAGG
ACCACTTCTGCGCTCGGCCCTTCCGGCTGGCTGGTTTATTGCTGATAAATCTGGAGCCGGTGAGCGTGGG
TCTCGCGGTATCATTGCAGCACTGGGGCCAGATGGTAAGCCCTCCCGTATCGTAGTTATCTACACGACGG
GGAGTCAGGCAACTATGGATGAACGAAATAGACAGATCGCTGAGATAGGTGCCTCACTGATTAAGCATTG
GTAACTGTCAGACCAAGTTTACTCATATATACTTTAGATTGATTTAAAACTTCATTTTTAATTTAAAAGG
ATCTAGGTGAAGATCCTTTTTGATAATCTCATGACCAAAATCCCTTAACGTGAGTTTTCGTTCCACTGAG
CGTCAGACCCCGTAGAAAAGATCAAAGGATCTTCTTGAGATCCTTTTTTTCTGCGCGTAATCTGCTGCTT
GCAAACAAAAAAACCACCGCTACCAGCGGTGGTTTGTTTGCCGGATCAAGAGCTACCAACTCTTTTTCCG
AAGGTAACTGGCTTCAGCAGAGCGCAGATACCAAATACTGTCCTTCTAGTGTAGCCGTAGTTAGGCCACC
ACTTCAAGAACTCTGTAGCACCGCCTACATACCTCGCTCTGCTAATCCTGTTACCAGTGGCTGCTGCCAG
TGGCGATAAGTCGTGTCTTACCGGGTTGGACTCAAGACGATAGTTACCGGATAAGGCGCAGCGGTCGGGC
TGAACGGGGGGTTCGTGCACACAGCCCAGCTTGGAGCGAACGACCTACACCGAACTGAGATACCTACAGC
GTGAGCTATGAGAAAGCGCCACGCTTCCCGAAGGGAGAAAGGCGGACAGGTATCCGGTAAGCGGCAGGGT
CGGAACAGGAGAGCGCACGAGGGAGCTTCCAGGGGGAAACGCCTGGTATCTTTATAGTCCTGTCGGGTTT
CGCCACCTCTGACTTGAGCGTCGATTTTTGTGATGCTCGTCAGGGGGGCGGAGCCTATGGAAAAACGCCA
GCAACGCGGCCTTTTTACGGTTCCTGGCCTTTTGCTGGCCTTGAAGCTGTCCCTGATGGTCGTCATCTAC
CTGCCTGGACAGCATGGCCTGCAACGCGGGCATCCCGATGCCGCCGGAAGCGAGAAGAATCATAATGGGG
AAGGCCATCCAGCCTCGCGTCGCGAACGCCAGCAAGACGTAGCCCAGCGCGTCGGCCCCGAGATGCGCCG
CGTGCGGCTGCTGGAGATGGCGGACGCGATGGATATGTTCTGCCAAGGGTTGGTTTGCGCATTCACAGTT
CTCCGCAAGAATTGATTGGCTCCAATTCTTGGAGTGGTGAATCCGTTAGCGAGGTGCCGCCCTGCTTCAT
CCCCGTGGCCCGTTGCTCGCGTTTGCTGGCGGTGTCCCCGGAAGAAATATATTTGCATGTCTTTAGTTCT
ATGATGACACAAACCCCGCCCAGCGTCTTGTCATTGGCGAATTCGAACACGCAGATGCAGTCGGGGCGGC
GCGGTCCGAGGTCCACTTCGCATATTAAGGTGACGCGTGTGGCCTCGAACACCGAGCGACCCTGCAGCGA
CCCGCTTAACAGCGTCAACAGCGTGCCGCAGATCCCGGGGGGCAATGAGATATGAAAAAGCCTGAACTCA
CCGCGACGTCTGTCGAGAAGTTTCTGATCGAAAAGTTCGACAGCGTCTCCGACCTGATGCAGCTCTCGGA
GGGCGAAGAATCTCGTGCTTTCAGCTTCGATGTAGGAGGGCGTGGATATGTCCTGCGGGTAAATAGCTGC
GCCGATGGTTTCTACAAAGATCGTTATGTTTATCGGCACTTTGCATCGGCCGCGCTCCCGATTCCGGAAG
TGCTTGACATTGGGGAATTCAGCGAGAGCCTGACCTATTGCATCTCCCGCCGTGCACAGGGTGTCACGTT
GCAAGACCTGCCTGAAACCGAACTGCCCGCTGTTCTGCAGCCGGTCGCGGAGGCCATGGATGCGATCGCT
GCGGCCGATCTTAGCCAGACGAGCGGGTTCGGCCCATTCGGACCGCAAGGAATCGGTCAATACACTACAT
GGCGTGATTTCATATGCGCGATTGCTGATCCCCATGTGTATCACTGGCAAACTGTGATGGACGACACCGT
CAGTGCGTCCGTCGCGCAGGCTCTCGATGAGCTGATGCTTTGGGCCGAGGACTGCCCCGAAGTCCGGCAC
CTCGTGCACGCGGATTTCGGCTCCAACAATGTCCTGACGGACAATGGCCGCATAACAGCGGTCATTGACT
GGAGCGAGGCGATGTTCGGGGATTCCCAATACGAGGTCGCCAACATCTTCTTCTGGAGGCCGTGGTTGGC
TTGTATGGAGCAGCAGACGCGCTACTTCGAGCGGAGGCATCCGGAGCTTGCAGGATCGCCGCGGCTCCGG
GCGTATATGCTCCGCATTGGTCTTGACCAACTCTATCAGAGCTTGGTTGACGGCAATTTCGATGATGCAG
CTTGGGCGCAGGGTCGATGCGACGCAATCGTCCGATCCGGAGCCGGGACTGTCGGGCGTACACAAATCGC
CCGCAGAAGCGCGGCCGTCTGGACCGATGGCTGTGTAGAAGTACTCGCCGATAGTGGAAACCGACGCCCC
AGCACTCGTCCGGATCGGGAGATGGGGGAGGCTAACTGAAACACGGAAGGAGACAATACCGGAAGGAACC
CGCGCTATGACGGCAATAAAAAGACAGAATAAAACGCACGGGTGTTGGGTCGTTTGTTCATAAACGCGGG
GTTCGGTCCCAGGGCTGGCACTCTGTCGATACCCCACCGAGACCCCATTGGGGCCAATACGCCCGCGTTT
CTTCCTTTTCCCCACCCCACCCCCCAAGTTCGGGTGAAGGCCCAGGGCTCGCAGCCAACGTCGGGGCGGC
AGGCCCTGCCATAGCCACTGGCCCCGTGGGTTAGGGACGGGGTCCCCCATGGGGAATGGTTTATGGTTCG
TGGGGGTTATTATTTTGGGCGTTGCGTGGGGTCAGGTCCACGACTGGACTGAGCAGACAGACCCATGGTT
TTTGGATGGCCTGGGCATGGACCGCATGTACTGGCGCGACACGAACACCGGGCGTCTGTGGCTGCCAAAC
ACCCCCGACCCCCAAAAACCACCGCGCGGATTTCTGGCGTGCCAAGCTAGTCGACCAATTCTCATGTTTG
ACAGCTTATCATCGCAGATCCGGGCAACGTTGTTGCCATTGCTGCAGGCGCAGAACTGGTAGGTATGGAA
GATCTATACATTGAATCAATATTGGCAATTAGCCATATTAGTCATTGGTTATATAGCATAAATCAATATT
GGCTATTGGCCATTGCATACGTTGTATCTATATCATAATATGTACATTTATATTGGCTCATGTCCAATAT
GACCGCCATGTTGACATTGATTATTGACTAGTTATTAATAGTAATCAATTACGGGGTCATTAGTTCATAG
CCCATATATGGAGTTCCGCGTTACATAACTTACGGTAAATGGCCCGCCTGGCTGACCGCCCAACGACCCC
CGCCCATTGACGTCAATAATGACGTATGTTCCCATAGTAACGCCAATAGGGACTTTCCATTGACGTCAAT
GGGTGGAGTATTTACGGTAAACTGCCCACTTGGCAGTACATCAAGTGTATCATATGCCAAGTCCGCCCCC
TATTGACGTCAATGACGGTAAATGGCCCGCCTGGCATTATGCCCAGTACATGACCTTACGGGACTTTCCT
ACTTGGCAGTACATCTACGTATTAGTCATCGCTATTACCATGGTGATGCGGTTTTGGCAGTACACCAATG
GGCGTGGATAGCGGTTTGACTCACGGGGATTTCCAAGTCTCCACCCCATTGACGTCAATGGGAGTTTGTT
TTGGCACCAAAATCAACGGGACTTTCCAAAATGTCGTAATAACCCCGCCCCGTTGACGCAAATGGGCGGT
AGGCGTGTACGGTGGGAGGTCTATATAAGCAGAGCTCGTTTAGTGAACCGTCAGATCTCTAGAAGCTGGG
TACCAGCTGCTAGC
Features (pLannotate 1.2.2; 22 found; start..end, strand, type, name):
     46..2577    +  CDS            env: ENV_HV1Y2 - Experimental evidence at protein level: Swiss-Prot protein existence level 1. [Transmembrane protein gp41]: Acts as a class I viral fusion protein. Under the current model, the protein has at least 3 conformational states: pre-fusion native state, pre-hairpin intermediate state, and post-fusion hairpin state. During fusion of viral and target intracellular membranes, the coiled coil regions (heptad repeats) assume a trimer-of-hairpins structure, positioning the fusion peptide in close proximity to the C-terminal region of the ectodomain. The formation of this structure appears to d
   2603..2737    -  polyA_signal   SV40 poly(A) signal: SV40 polyadenylation signal
   2760..2843    -  CDS            large T antigen (fragment): large T antigen from SV40 (simian virus 40)
   2846..2886    +  CDS            rop (fragment): Rop protein, which maintains plasmids at low copy number; rop
   2998..3016    -  misc_feature   MCS (fragment): pUC18/19 multiple cloning site
   3462..5251    -  rep_origin     oriP: Epstein-Barr virus oriP replication origin (Yates et al., 2000)
   5252..5470    -  CDS            gL (fragment): GL_EBVB9 - Experimental evidence at protein level: Swiss-Prot protein existence level 1. The heterodimer glycoprotein H-glycoprotein L is required for the fusion of viral and plasma membranes leading to virus entry into the host cell. Acts as a functional inhibitor of gH and maintains gH in an inhibited form. Upon binding to host integrins, gL dissociates from gH leading to activation of the viral fusion glycoproteins gB and gH. Fusion of EBV with B-lymphocytes requires the additional receptor- binding protein gp42, which forms a complex with gH/gL. The heterodimer gH/gL targets also host EPHA
   5553..7478    -  CDS            EBNA1: Epstein-Barr nuclear antigen 1, also known as EBNA-1 crucial for latent viral infection, and for episomal amplification of vectors containing the oriP origin (Okita et al., 2013)
   7516..7860    -  CDS            BRRF2_EBVB9 (fragment): Protein inferred from homology: Swiss-Prot protein existence level 3. From Epstein-Barr virus (strain B95-8) (HHV-4) (Human herpesvirus 4).
   7863..7886    -  promoter       tet promoter (fragment): E. coli promoter for tetracycline efflux protein gene
   7999..8103    +  promoter       AmpR promoter: bla
   8104..8964    +  CDS            AmpR: β-lactamase; bla; confers resistance to ampicillin, carbenicillin, and related antibiotics
   9135..9723    +  rep_origin     ori: high-copy-number ColE1/pMB1/pBR322/pUC origin of replication
   9769..9927    -  CDS            TcR (fragment): tetracycline efflux protein; tet; confers resistance to tetracycline
  10048..10248   -  CDS            MDV035 (fragment): UL24_GAHVM - Protein inferred from homology: Swiss-Prot protein existence level 3. May play a role in the dispersal of host nucleolin from the nucleolus throughout the nucleus leading to a decrease in ribosome biogenesis. From Gallid herpesvirus 2 (strain Chicken/Md5/ATCC VR-987) (GaHV-2) (Marek's disease herpesvirus type 1).
  10237..10299   +  promoter       Mini-TK promoter: minimal herpes simplex virus (HSV) thymidine kinase promoter
  10342..11379   +  CDS            HygR: hygromycin B phosphotransferase confers resistance to hygromycin
  11421..11469   +  polyA_signal   HSV TK poly(A) signal: herpes simplex virus thymidine kinase polyadenylation signal (Cole and Stacy, 1985)
  11669..11893   +  CDS            gH (fragment): GH_HHV11 - Experimental evidence at protein level: Swiss-Prot protein existence level 1. The heterodimer glycoprotein H-glycoprotein L is required for the fusion of viral and plasma membranes leading to virus entry into the host cell. Following initial binding to host receptor, membrane fusion is mediated by the fusion machinery composed of gB and the heterodimer gH/gL. May also be involved in the fusion between the virion envelope and the outer nuclear membrane during virion morphogenesis. From Human herpesvirus 1 (strain 17) (HHV-1) (Human herpes simplex virus 1).
  11924..11949   -  CDS            bla(M) (fragment): β-lactamase lacking the signal sequence; bla(M); allows cytosolic expression of β-lactamase
  12123..12502   +  enhancer       CMV enhancer: human cytomegalovirus immediate early enhancer
  12504..12703   +  promoter       CMV promoter: human cytomegalovirus (CMV) immediate early promoter
