[The description below was written by a language model from this plasmid's Addgene catalogue record and pLannotate feature annotations shown in this document.]
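Description:
pCEP4-BG505.DS-SOSIP.4mut-gp160 is a 12.75 kb mammalian expression plasmid built on the Invitrogen pCEP4 episomal backbone, carrying full-length envelope glycoprotein (Env, gp160) from the BG505 isolate of HIV-1. In E. coli it is maintained through a high-copy ColE1/pUC-type origin and selected with ampicillin via the β-lactamase gene. For mammalian cells the backbone supplies the Epstein-Barr virus oriP origin together with the EBNA1 coding sequence, which together allow the plasmid to replicate and persist as an extrachromosomal episome in permissive primate cells. A hygromycin B phosphotransferase cassette, driven by an HSV thymidine kinase promoter and ended by the TK polyadenylation signal, permits selection of cells that retain it. Several short annotated fragments (herpesvirus genes, rop, tetracycline resistance, SV40 large T) appear to be remnants of backbone assembly rather than functional parts.

The roughly 2.6 kb insert is a codon-optimized synthetic env gene cloned between NheI and XhoI sites, transcribed from the CMV immediate-early enhancer and promoter and terminated by the SV40 polyadenylation signal. A CD5 leader peptide is fused at the N terminus of the insert to direct the protein into the secretory pathway. The open reading frame carries the SOSIP mutations, which are used to stabilize Env in its prefusion trimeric state. It also carries the substitutions I201C and A433C, consistent with the "DS" disulfide designation, plus L154M, N300M, N302M and T320L, presumably the "4mut" set. Because the gp160 form is retained rather than a truncated soluble ectodomain, the construct is suited to expressing this conformationally stabilized Env variant in mammalian cells. The associated study concerned conformational engineering of Env based on mutational tolerance in the CD4- and PG16-bound states.
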