Addgene plasmid #123277: pCEP4-BG505.DS-SOSIP.4mut-gp160
Purpose: Mammalian expression plasmid for Env from the BG505 HIV-1 isolate; DS-SOSIP.4mut variant
Depositing lab: Erik Procko. Publication: Conformational engineering of HIV-1 Env based on mutational tolerance in the CD4 and PG16 bound states. Heredia JD, Park J, Choi H, Gill KS, Procko E. J Virol. 2019 Mar 20. pii: JVI.00219-19. doi: 10.1128/JVI.00219-19. PubMed 30894475.
Backbone
  Vector backbone: pCEP4
  Backbone manufacturer: Invitrogen
  Backbone size w/o insert (bp): 10393
  Total vector size (bp): 12754
  Vector type: Mammalian Expression
  Selectable markers: Hygromycin
Growth in bacteria
  Bacterial resistance: Ampicillin, 100 μg/mL
  Growth temperature: 37°C
  Growth strain: DH5alpha
  Copy number: High Copy
Gene/Insert
  Gene/Insert name: HIV-1 (BG505) Env (alt names: gp160; Env)
  Species: Human immunodeficiency virus 1
  Insert size (bp): 2583
  Mutation: Codon-optimized synthetic gene; SOSIP mutations; Mutations L154M, I201C, N300M, N302M, T320L, A433C
  GenBank ID: ABA61516.1
  Promoter: CMV
  Tag / fusion protein: CD5 leader peptide (N terminal on insert)
  Cloning method: Restriction Enzyme; 5′ cloning site NheI (not destroyed); 3′ cloning site XhoI (not destroyed)
  Sequencing primers: 5′ CMV_fwd; 3′ EBV_rev
Terms and licenses: Academic/Nonprofit Terms; Industry Terms: Not Available to Industry
How to cite: pCEP4-BG505.DS-SOSIP.4mut-gp160 was a gift from Erik Procko (Addgene plasmid # 123277 ; http://n2t.net/addgene:123277 ; RRID:Addgene_123277)
