>Addgene plasmid #123277 | pCEP4-BG505.DS-SOSIP.4mut-gp160 | addgene partial sequence | sequence record 239701 | Addgene Partial NGS Result
CCCTTCTCTCCTAGGCCATTTCCAGGTCCTGTACCTGGCCCCTCGTCAGACATGATTCACACTAAAAGAG
ATCAATAGACATCTTTATTAGACGACGCTCAGTGAATACAGGGAGTGCAGACTCCTGCCCCCTCCAACAG
CCCCCCCACCCTCATCCCCTTCATGGTCGCTGTCAGACAGATCCAGGTCTGAAAATTCCCCATCCTCCGA
ACCATCCTCGTCCTCATCACCAATTACTCGCAGCCCGGAAAACTCCCGCTGAACATCCTCAAGATTTGCG
TCCTGAGCCTCAAGCCAGGCCTCAAATTCCTCGTCCCCCTTTTTGCTGGACGGTAGGGATGGGGATTCTC
GGGACCCCTCCTCTTCCTCTTCAAGGTCACCAGACAGAGATGCTACTGGGGCAACGGAAGAAAAGCTGGG
TGCGGCCTGTGAGGATCAGCTTATCGATGATAAGCTGTCAAACATGAGAATTCTTGAAGACGAAAGGGCC
TCGTGATACGCCTATTTTTATAGGTTAATGTCATGATAATAATGGTTTCTTAGACGTCAGGTGGCACTTT
TCGGGGAAATGTGCGCGGAACCCCTATTTGTTTATTTTTCTAAATACATTCAAATATGTATCCGCTCATG
AGACAATAACCCTGATAAATGCTTCAATAATATTGAAAAAGGAAGAGTATGAGTATTCAACATTTCCGTG
TCGCCCTTATTCCCTTTTTTGCGGCATTTTGCCTTCCTGTTTTTGCTCACCCAGAAACGCTGGTGAAAGT
AAAAGATGCTGAAGATCAGTTGGGTGCACGAGTGGGTTACATCGAACTGGATCTCAACAGCGGTAAGATC
CTTGAGAGTTTTCGCCCCGAAGAACGTTTTCCAATGATGAGCACTTTTAAAGTTCTGCTATGTGGCGCGG
TATTATCCCGTGTTGACGCCGGGCAAGAGCAACTCGGTCGCCGCATACACTATTCTCAGAATGACTTGGT
TGAGTACTCACCAGTCACAGAAAAGCATCTTACGGATGGCATGACAGTAAGAGAATTATGCAGTGCTGCC
ATAACCATGAGTGATAACACTGCGGCCAACTTACTTCTGACAACGATCGGAGGACCGAAGGAGCTAACCG
CTTTTTTGCACAACATGGGGGATCATGTAACTCGCCTTGATCGTTGGGAACCGGAGCTGAATGAAGCCAT
ACCAAACGACGAGCGTGACACCACGATGCCTGCAGCAATGGCAACAACGTTGCGCAAACTATTAACTGGC
GAACTACTTACTCTAGCTTCCCGGCAACAATTAATAGACTGGATGGAGGCGGATAAAGTTGCAGGACCAC
TTCTGCGCTCGGCCCTTCCGGCTGGCTGGTTTATTGCTGATAAATCTGGAGCCGGTGAGCGTGGGTCTCG
CGGTATCATTGCAGCACTGGGGCCAGATGGTAAGCCCTCCCGTATCGTAGTTATCTACACGACGGGGAGT
CAGGCAACTATGGATGAACGAAATAGACAGATCGCTGAGATAGGTGCCTCACTGATTAAGCATTGGTAAC
TGTCAGACCAAGTTTACTCATATATACTTTAGATTGATTTAAAACTTCATTTTTAATTTAAAAGGATCTA
GGTGAAGATCCTTTTTGATAATCTCATGACCAAAATCCCTTAACGTGAGTTTTCGTTCCACTGAGCGTCA
GACCCCGTAGAAAAGATCAAAGGATCTTCTTGAGATCCTTTTTTTCTGCGCGTAATCTGCTGCTTGCAAA
CAAAAAAACCACCGCTACCAGCGGTGGTTTGTTTGCCGGATCAAGAGCTACCAACTCTTTTTCCGAAGGT
AACTGGCTTCAGCAGAGCGCAGATACCAAATACTGTCCTTCTAGTGTAGCCGTAGTTAGGCCACCACTTC
AAGAACTCTGTAGCACCGCCTACATACCTCGCTCTGCTAATCCTGTTACCAGTGGCTGCTGCCAGTGGCG
ATAAGTCGTGTCTTACCGGGTTGGACTCAAGACGATAGTTACCGGATAAGGCGCAGCGGTCGGGCTGAAC
GGGGGGTTCGTGCACACAGCCCAGCTTGGAGCGAACGACCTACACCGAACTGAGATACCTACAGCGTGAG
CTATGAGAAAGCGCCACGCTTCCCGAAGGGAGAAAGGCGGACAGGTATCCGGTAAGCGGCAGGGTCGGAA
CAGGAGAGCGCACGAGGGAGCTTCCAGGGGGAAACGCCTGGTATCTTTATAGTCCTGTCGGGTTTCGCCA
CCTCTGACTTGAGCGTCGATTTTTGTGATGCTCGTCAGGGGGGCGGAGCCTATGGAAAAACGCCAGCAAC
GCGGCCTTTTTACGGTTCCTGGCCTTTTGCTGGCCTTGAAGCTGTCCCTGATGGTCGTCATCTACCTGCC
TGGACAGCATGGCCTGCAACGCGGGCATCCCGATGCCGCCGGAAGCGAGAAGAATCATAATGGGGAAGGC
CATCCAGCCTCGCGTCGCGAACGCCAGCAAGACGTAGCCCAGCGCGTCGGCCCCGAGATGCGCCGCGTGC
GGCTGCTGGAGATGGCGGACGCGATGGATATGTTCTGCCAAGGGTTGGTTTGCGCATTCACAGTTCTCCG
CAAGAATTGATTGGCTCCAATTCTTGGAGTGGTGAATCCGTTAGCGAGGTGCCGCCCTGCTTCATCCCCG
TGGCCCGTTGCTCGCGTTTGCTGGCGGTGTCCCCGGAAGAAATATATTTGCATGTCTTTAGTTCTATGAT
GACACAAACCCCGCCCAGCGTCTTGTCATTGGCGAATTCGAACACGCAGATGCAGTCGGGGCGGCGCGGT
CCGAGGTCCACTTCGCATATTAAGGTGACGCGTGTGGCCTCGAACACCGAGCGACCCTGCAGCGACCCGC
TTAACAGCGTCAACAGCGTGCCGCAGATCCCGGGGGGCAATGAGATATGAAAAAGCCTGAACTCACCGCG
ACGTCTGTCGAGAAGTTTCTGATCGAAAAGTTCGACAGCGTCTCCGACCTGATGCAGCTCTCGGAGGGCG
AAGAATCTCGTGCTTTCAGCTTCGATGTAGGAGGGCGTGGATATGTCCTGCGGGTAAATAGCTGCGCCGA
TGGTTTCTACAAAGATCGTTATGTTTATCGGCACTTTGCATCGGCCGCGCTCCCGATTCCGGAAGTGCTT
GACATTGGGGAATTCAGCGAGAGCCTGACCTATTGCATCTCCCGCCGTGCACAGGGTGTCACGTTGCAAG
ACCTGCCTGAAACCGAACTGCCCGCTGTTCTGCAGCCGGTCGCGGAGGCCATGGATGCGATCGCTGCGGC
CGATCTTAGCCAGACGAGCGGGTTCGGCCCATTCGGACCGCAAGGAATCGGTCAATACACTACATGGCGT
GATTTCATATGCGCGATTGCTGATCCCCATGTGTATCACTGGCAAACTGTGATGGACGACACCGTCAGTG
CGTCCGTCGCGCAGGCTCTCGATGAGCTGATGCTTTGGGCCGAGGACTGCCCCGAAGTCCGGCACCTCGT
GCACGCGGATTTCGGCTCCAACAATGTCCTGACGGACAATGGCCGCATAACAGCGGTCATTGACTGGAGC
GAGGCGATGTTCGGGGATTCCCAATACGAGGTCGCCAACATCTTCTTCTGGAGGCCGTGGTTGGCTTGTA
TGGAGCAGCAGACGCGCTACTTCGAGCGGAGGCATCCGGAGCTTGCAGGATCGCCGCGGCTCCGGGCGTA
TATGCTCCGCATTGGTCTTGACCAACTCTATCAGAGCTTGGTTGACGGCAATTTCGATGATGCAGCTTGG
GCGCAGGGTCGATGCGACGCAATCGTCCGATCCGGAGCCGGGACTGTCGGGCGTACACAAATCGCCCGCA
GAAGCGCGGCCGTCTGGACCGATGGCTGTGTAGAAGTACTCGCCGATAGTGGAAACCGACGCCCCAGCAC
TCGTCCGGATCGGGAGATGGGGGAGGCTAACTGAAACACGGAAGGAGACAATACCGGAAGGAACCCGCGC
TATGACGGCAATAAAAAGACAGAATAAAACGCACGGGTGTTGGGTCGTTTGTTCATAAACGCGGGGTTCG
GTCCCAGGGCTGGCACTCTGTCGATACCCCACCGAGACCCCATTGGGGCCAATACGCCCGCGTTTCTTCC
TTTTCCCCACCCCACCCCCCAAGTTCGGGTGAAGGCCCAGGGCTCGCAGCCAACGTCGGGGCGGCAGGCC
CTGCCATAGCCACTGGCCCCGTGGGTTAGGGACGGGGTCCCCCATGGGGAATGGTTTATGGTTCGTGGGG
GTTATTATTTTGGGCGTTGCGTGGGGTCAGGTCCACGACTGGACTGAGCAGACAGACCCATGGTTTTTGG
ATGGCCTGGGCATGGACCGCATGTACTGGCGCGACACGAACACCGGGCGTCTGTGGCTGCCAAACACCCC
CGACCCCCAAAAACCACCGCGCGGATTTCTGGCGTGCCAAGCTAGTCGACCAATTCTCATGTTTGACAGC
TTATCATCGCAGATCCGGGCAACGTTGTTGCCATTGCTGCAGGCGCAGAACTGGTAGGTATGGAAGATCT
ATACATTGAATCAATATTGGCAATTAGCCATATTAGTCATTGGTTATATAGCATAAATCAATATTGGCTA
TTGGCCATTGCATACGTTGTATCTATATCATAATATGTACATTTATATTGGCTCATGTCCAATATGACCG
CCATGTTGACATTGATTATTGACTAGTTATTAATAGTAATCAATTACGGGGTCATTAGTTCATAGCCCAT
ATATGGAGTTCCGCGTTACATAACTTACGGTAAATGGCCCGCCTGGCTGACCGCCCAACGACCCCCGCCC
ATTGACGTCAATAATGACGTATGTTCCCATAGTAACGCCAATAGGGACTTTCCATTGACGTCAATGGGTG
GAGTATTTACGGTAAACTGCCCACTTGGCAGTACATCAAGTGTATCATATGCCAAGTCCGCCCCCTATTG
ACGTCAATGACGGTAAATGGCCCGCCTGGCATTATGCCCAGTACATGACCTTACGGGACTTTCCTACTTG
GCAGTACATCTACGTATTAGTCATCGCTATTACCATGGTGATGCGGTTTTGGCAGTACACCAATGGGCGT
GGATAGCGGTTTGACTCACGGGGATTTCCAAGTCTCCACCCCATTGACGTCAATGGGAGTTTGTTTTGGC
ACCAAAATCAACGGGACTTTCCAAAATGTCGTAATAACCCCGCCCCGTTGACGCAAATGGGCGGTAGGCG
TGTACGGTGGGAGGTCTATATAAGCAGAGCTCGTTTAGTGAACCGTCAGATCTCTAGAAGCTGGGTACCA
GCTGCTAGCGCCACCATGCCAATGGGCTCCCTTCAGCCCTTGGCTACCCTGTACCTTCTTGGGATGTTGG
TCGCATCTGTGCTTGCCGCAGAAAACTTGTGGGTAACTGTCTACTATGGAGTACCCGTTTGGAAAGACGC
AGAAACAACGCTTTTTTGCGCATCCGACGCGAAGGCATACGAAACGGAAAAGCACAATGTTTGGGCAACG
CATGCCTGCGTCCCGACAGACCCAAATCCTCAGGAGATTCACCTTGAGAATGTAACAGAGGAATTCAACA
TGTGGAAGAATAACATGGTAGAACAAATGCATACGGATATTATCAGTCTTTGGGACCAGAGCCTTAAACC
TTGCGTTAAACTTACGCCCCTCTGCGTAACTCTGCAATGTACTAACGTAACGAATAACATTACGGACGAC
ATGCGCGGCGAAATGAAGAATTGCAGCTTTAATATGACAACGGAGTTGCGAGATAAAAAGCAGAAGGTGT
ACAGCCTCTTCTACAGGCTTGACGTTGTGCAAATAAACGAAAACCAGGGGAACAGGAGCAATAACTCCAA
TAAAGAATACAGATTGATCAACTGTAACACTAGCGCATGTACCCAGGCCTGCCCGAAGGTGTCATTTGAG
CCGATTCCTATACACTATTGCGCCCCGGCAGGGTTTGCGATCTTGAAATGCAAGGATAAGAAGTTTAATG
GAACTGGTCCCTGTCCCAGTGTGAGTACGGTTCAGTGTACCCACGGCATAAAGCCAGTGGTATCCACTCA
GCTTCTCCTCAATGGCAGCCTCGCAGAGGAAGAGGTCATGATACGGAGTGAGAATATTACTAACAATGCC
AAGAATATCTTGGTCCAATTTAATACCCCCGTCCAGATTAATTGTACCCGACCTATGAATATGACCAGAA
AATCCATTCGCATCGGACCAGGTCAGGCGTTCTATGCCCTGGGAGATATAATAGGTGACATCCGACAGGC
GCATTGCAATGTAAGCAAGGCCACATGGAATGAGACTCTGGGTAAAGTTGTCAAGCAGCTCAGGAAGCAT
TTCGGGAACAATACCATCATCCGATTTGCGAACAGTAGTGGGGGTGATCTTGAAGTAACTACACATTCAT
TTAACTGCGGCGGGGAGTTTTTTTATTGTAACACATCCGGGTTGTTCAACTCCACTTGGATATCTAACAC
TAGTGTTCAGGGATCAAACTCCACAGGATCAAACGATAGTATAACACTTCCTTGTCGCATCAAACAGATT
ATCAACATGTGGCAGCGAATCGGCCAGTGCATGTACGCCCCGCCTATCCAGGGAGTAATACGGTGCGTAA
GCAACATAACGGGCCTTATACTTACGCGCGATGGAGGCAGCACTAATTCTACCACTGAGACGTTCCGGCC
TGGCGGTGGGGACATGCGAGACAACTGGCGGTCTGAGTTGTACAAGTACAAAGTGGTTAAAATCGAACCC
CTGGGTGTCGCCCCAACGAGATGTAAACGACGGGTAGTGGGAAGGAGGAGAAGGCGACGGGCGGTCGGCA
TTGGGGCCGTTTTCTTGGGTTTTCTGGGGGCGGCTGGGAGCACTATGGGAGCAGCTAGTATGACCCTGAC
CGTACAGGCGAGGAACCTCCTGTCCGGTATAGTGCAACAACAGTCAAACCTTCTTAGGGCTCCTGAGGCG
CAGCAACATCTCCTTAAGTTGACTGTCTGGGGCATAAAGCAACTCCAAGCGCGGGTTCTCGCGGTGGAAA
GATACCTTAGGGACCAACAACTTTTGGGGATTTGGGGTTGTTCAGGCAAACTCATCTGTTGCACTAACGT
TCCTTGGAACTCCTCATGGTCTAACCGAAATCTCTCCGAGATCTGGGATAATATGACATGGTTGCAGTGG
GATAAGGAGATTAGCAATTACACTCAAATAATCTATGGGCTCCTGGAGGAAAGCCAGAATCAGCAGGAGA
AGAATGAACAGGATCTTCTGGCCCTTGATAAGTGGGCAAGTCTTTGGAATTGGTTCGACATTTCAAATTG
GCTTTGGTATATAAAGATATTTATAATGATTGTCGGGGGTTTGATAGGTTTGAGGATTGTGTTTGCTGTG
CTGTCTGTTATCCACAGGGTTAGGCAGGGGTATAGTCCGCTCTCTTTTCAAACCCATACCCCCAACCCCA
GGGGATTGGACCGACCCGAGCGGATTGAGGAGGAAGACGGTGAACAGGACCGGGGCAGAAGTACCCGCCT
TGTTAGCGGGTTTCTGGCTCTGGCGTGGGACGACTTGCGGAGCCTTTGCCTCTTCTGCTACCATCGCCTC
AGAGATTTTATCTTGATCGCTGCCAGAATAGTAGAATTGTTGGGCCACAGCTCCCTCAAAGGTTTGAGAC
TTGGATGGGAAGGTCTTAAATACCTGTGGAATTTGCTGGCTTACTGGGGTAGGGAGCTGAAGATTTCTGC
CATTAACTTGTTCGACACAATAGCTATTGCAGTTGCGGAGTGGACTGACAGAGTCATAGAAATAGGCCAA
AGATTGTGTCGGGCGTTTCTCCACATTCCACGGCGGATTAGGCAAGGACTTGAACGGGCCCTCCTTTAGT
AACTCGAGGCCGGCAAGGCCGGATCCAGACATGATAAGATACATTGATGAGTTTGGACAAACCACAACTA
GAATGCAGTGAAAAAAATGCTTTATTTGTGAAATTTGTGATGCTATTGCTTTATTTGTAACCATTATAAG
CTGCAATAAACAAGTTAACAACAACAATTGCATTCATTTTATGTTTCAGGTTCAGGGGGAGGTGTGGGAG
GTTTTTTAAAGCAAGTAAAACCTCTACAAATGTGGTATGGCTGATTATGATCCGGCTGCCTCGCGCGTTT
CGGTGATGACGGTGAAAACCTCTGACACATGCAGCTCCCGGAGACGGTCACAGCTTGTCTGTAAGCGGAT
GCCGGGAGCAGACAAGCCCGTCAGGGCGCGTCAGCGGGTGTTGGCGGGTGTCGGGGCGCAGCCATGAGGT
CGACTCTAGAGGATCGATCCCCGCCCCGGACGAACTAAACCTGACTACGACATCTCTGCCCCTTCTTCGC
GGGGCAGTGCATGTAATCCCTTCAGTTGGTTGGTACAACTTGCCAACTGGGCCCTGTTCCACATGTGACA
CGGGGGGGGACCAAACACAAAGGGGTTCTCTGACTGTAGTTGACATCCTTATAAATGGATGTGCACATTT
GCCAACACTGAGTGGCTTTCATCCTGGAGCAGACTTTGCAGTCTGTGGACTGCAACACAACATTGCCTTT
ATGTGTAACTCTTGGCTGAAGCTCTTACACCAATGCTGGGGGACATGTACCTCCCAGGGGCCCAGGAAGA
CTACGGGAGGCTACACCAACGTCAATCAGAGGGGCCTGTGTAGCTACCGATAAGCGGACCCTCAAGAGGG
CATTAGCAATAGTGTTTATAAGGCCCCCTTGTTAACCCTAAACGGGTAGCATATGCTTCCCGGGTAGTAG
TATATACTATCCAGACTAACCCTAATTCAATAGCATATGTTACCCAACGGGAAGCATATGCTATCGAATT
AGGGTTAGTAAAAGGGTCCTAAGGAACAGCGATATCTCCCACCCCATGAGCTGTCACGGTTTTATTTACA
TGGGGTCAGGATTCCACGAGGGTAGTGAACCATTTTAGTCACAAGGGCAGTGGCTGAAGATCAAGGAGCG
GGCAGTGAACTCTCCTGAATCTTCGCCTGCTTCTTCATTCTCCTTCGTTTAGCTAATAGAATAACTGCTG
AGTTGTGAACAGTAAGGTGTATGTGAGGTGCTCGAAAACAAGGTTTCAGGTGACGCCCCCAGAATAAAAT
TTGGACGGGGGGTTCAGTGGTGGCATTGTGCTATGACACCAATATAACCCTCACAAACCCCTTGGGCAAT
AAATACTAGTGTAGGAATGAAACATTCTGAATATCTTTAACAATAGAAATCCATGGGGTGGGGACAAGCC
GTAAAGACTGGATGTCCATCTCACACGAATTTATGGCTATGGGCAACACATAATCCTAGTGCAATATGAT
ACTGGGGTTATTAAGATGTGTCCCAGGCAGGGACCAAGACAGGTGAACCATGTTGTTACACTCTATTTGT
AACAAGGGGAAAGAGAGTGGACGCCGACAGCAGCGGACTCCACTGGTTGTCTCTAACACCCCCGAAAATT
AAACGGGGCTCCACGCCAATGGGGCCCATAAACAAAGACAAGTGGCCACTCTTTTTTTTGAAATTGTGGA
GTGGGGGCACGCGTCAGCCCCCACACGCCGCCCTGCGGTTTTGGACTGTAAAATAAGGGTGTAATAACTT
GGCTGATTGTAACCCCGCTAACCACTGCGGTCAAACCACTTGCCCACAAAACCACTAATGGCACCCCGGG
GAATACCTGCATAAGTAGGTGGGCGGGCCAAGATAGGGGCGCGATTGCTGCGATCTGGAGGACAAATTAC
ACACACTTGCGCCTGAGCGCCAAGCACAGGGTTGTTGGTCCTCATATTCACGAGGTCGCTGAGAGCACGG
TGGGCTAATGTTGCCATGGGTAGCATATACTACCCAAATATCTGGATAGCATATGCTATCCTAATCTATA
TCTGGGTAGCATAGGCTATCCTAATCTATATCTGGGTAGCATATGCTATCCTAATCTATATCTGGGTAGT
ATATGCTATCCTAATTTATATCTGGGTAGCATAGGCTATCCTAATCTATATCTGGGTAGCATATGCTATC
CTAATCTATATCTGGGTAGTATATGCTATCCTAATCTGTATCCGGGTAGCATATGCTATCCTAATAGAGA
TTAGGGTAGTATATGCTATCCTAATTTATATCTGGGTAGCATATACTACCCAAATATCTGGATAGCATAT
GCTATCCTAATCTATATCTGGGTAGCATATGCTATCCTAATCTATATCTGGGTAGCATAGGCTATCCTAA
TCTATATCTGGGTAGCATATGCTATCCTAATCTATATCTGGGTAGTATATGCTATCCTAATTTATATCTG
GGTAGCATAGGCTATCCTAATCTATATCTGGGTAGCATATGCTATCCTAATCTATATCTGGGTAGTATAT
GCTATCCTAATCTGTATCCGGGTAGCATATGCTATCCTCATGCATATACAGTCAGCATATGATACCCAGT
AGTAGAGTGGGAGTGCTATCCTTTGCATATGCCGCCACCTCCCAAGGGGGCGTGAATTTTCGCTGCTTGT
CCTTTTCCTGCTGGTTGCTCCCATTCTTAGGTGAATTTAAGGAGGCCAGGCTAAAGCCGTCGCATGTCTG
ATTGCTCACCAGGTAAATGTCGCTAATGTTTTCCAACGCGAGAAGGTGTTGAGCGCGGAGCTGAGTGACG
TGACAACATGGGTATGCCCAATTGCCCCATGTTGGGAGGACGAAAATGGTGACAAGACAGATGGCCAGAA
ATACACCAACAGCACGCATGATGTCTACTGGGGATTTATTCTTTAGTGCGGGGGAATACACGGCTTTTAA
TACGATTGAGGGCGTCTCCTAACAAGTTACATCACTCCTGCCCTTCCTCACCCTCATCTCCATCACCTCC
TTCATCTCCGTCATCTCCGTCATCACCCTCCGCGGCAGCCCCTTCCACCATAGGTGGAAACCAGGGAGGC
AAATCTACTCCATCGTCAAAGCTGCACACAGTCACCCTGATATTGCAGGTAGGAGCGGGCTTTGTCATAA
CAAGGTCCTTAATCGCATCCTTCAAAACCTCAGCAAATATATGAGTTTGTAAAAAGACCATGAAATAACA
GACAATGGACTCCCTTAGCGGGCCAGGTTGTGGGCCGGGTCCAGGGGCCATTCCAAAGGGGAGACGACTC
AATGGTGTAAGACGACATTGTGGAATAGCAAGGGCAGTTCCTCGCCTTAGGTTGTAAAGGGAGGTCTTAC
TACCTCCATATACGAACACACCGGCGACCCAAGTTCCTTCGTCGGTAGTCCTTTCTACGTGACTCCTAGC
CAGGAGAGCTCTTAAACCTTCTGCAATGTTCTCAAATTTCGGGTTGGAACCTCCTTGACCACGATGCTTT
CCAAACCACCCTCCTTTTTTGCGCCTGCCTCCATCACCCTGACCCCGGGGTCCAGTGCTTGGGCCTTCTC
CTGGGTCATCTGCGGGGCCCTGCTCTATCGCTCCCGGGGGCACGTCAGGCTCACCATCTGGGCCACCTTC
TTGGTGGTATTCAAAATAATCGGCTTCCCCTACAGGGTGGAAAAATGGCCTTCTACCTGGAGGGGGCCTG
CGCGGTGGAGACCCGGATGATGATGACTGACTACTGGGACTCCTGGGCCTCTTTTCTCCACGTCCACGAC
CTCTCCCCCTGGCTCTTTCACGACTTCCCCCCCTGGCTCTTTCACGTCCTCTACCCCGGCGGCCTCCACT
ACCTCCTCGACCCCGGCCTCCACTACCTCCTCGACCCCGGCCTCCACTGCCTCCTCGACCCCGGCCTCCA
CC
